>Addgene plasmid #31501 | ECFP-Bak | depositor full sequence | sequence record 37562 | ECFP-Bak sequence 5359 bps
TAGTTATTAATAGTAATCAATTACGGGGTCATTAGTTCATAGCCCATATATGGAGTTCCGCGTTACATAA
CTTACGGTAAATGGCCCGCCTGGCTGACCGCCCAACGACCCCCGCCCATTGACGTCAATAATGACGTATG
TTCCCATAGTAACGCCAATAGGGACTTTCCATTGACGTCAATGGGTGGAGTATTTACGGTAAACTGCCCA
CTTGGCAGTACATCAAGTGTATCATATGCCAAGTACGCCCCCTATTGACGTCAATGACGGTAAATGGCCC
GCCTGGCATTATGCCCAGTACATGACCTTATGGGACTTTCCTACTTGGCAGTACATCTACGTATTAGTCA
TCGCTATTACCATGGTGATGCGGTTTTGGCAGTACATCAATGGGCGTGGATAGCGGTTTGACTCACGGGG
ATTTCCAAGTCTCCACCCCATTGACGTCAATGGGAGTTTGTTTTGGCACCAAAATCAACGGGACTTTCCA
AAATGTCGTAACAACTCCGCCCCATTGACGCAAATGGGCGGTAGGCGTGTACGGTGGGAGGTCTATATAA
GCAGAGCTGGTTTAGTGAACCGTCAGATCCGCTAGCGCTACCGGTCGCCACCATGGTGAGCAAGGGCGAG
GAGCTGTTCACCGGGGTGGTGCCCATCCTGGTCGAGCTGGACGGCGACGTAAACGGCCACAAGTTCAGCG
TGTCCGGCGAGGGCGAGGGCGATGCCACCTACGGCAAGCTGACCCTGAAGTTCATCTGCACCACCGGCAA
GCTGCCCGTGCCCTGGCCCACCCTCGTGACCACCCTGACCTGGGGCGTGCAGTGCTTCAGCCGCTACCCC
GACCACATGAAGCAGCACGACTTCTTCAAGTCCGCCATGCCCGAAGGCTACGTCCAGGAGCGCACCATCT
TCTTCAAGGACGACGGCAACTACAAGACCCGCGCCGAGGTGAAGTTCGAGGGCGACACCCTGGTGAACCG
CATCGAGCTGAAGGGCATCGACTTCAAGGAGGACGGCAACATCCTGGGGCACAAGCTGGAGTACAACTAC
ATCAGCCACAACGTCTATATCACCGCCGACAAGCAGAAGAACGGCATCAAGGCCAACTTCAAGATCCGCC
ACAACATCGAGGACGGCAGCGTGCAGCTCGCCGACCACTACCAGCAGAACACCCCCATCGGCGACGGCCC
CGTGCTGCTGCCCGACAACCACTACCTGAGCACCCAGTCCGCCCTGAGCAAAGACCCCAACGAGAAGCGC
GATCACATGGTCCTGCTGGAGTTCGTGACCGCCGCCGGGATCACTCTCGGCATGGACGAGCTGTACAAGT
CCGGACTCAGATCTCGAGCTATGGCTTCGGGGCAAGGCCCAGGTCCTCCCAGGCAGGAGTGCGGAGAGCC
TGCCCTGCCCTCTGCTTCTGAGGAGCAGGTAGCCCAGGACACAGAGGAGGTTTTCCGCAGCTACGTTTTT
TACCGCCATCAGCAGGAACAGGAGGCTGAAGGGGTGGCTGCCCCTGCCGACCCAGAGATGGTCACCTTAC
CTCTGCAACCTAGCAGCACCATGGGGCAGGTGGGACGGCAGCTCGCCATCATCGGGGACGACATCAACCG
ACGCTATGACTCAGAGTTCCAGACCATGTTGCAGCACCTGCAGCCCACGGCAGAGAATGCCTATGAGTAC
TTCACCAAGATTGCCACCAGCCTGTTTGAGAGTGGCATCAATTGGGGCCGTGTGGTGGCTCTTCTGGGCT
TCGGCTACCGTCTGGCCCTACACGTCTACCAGCATGGCCTGACTGGCTTCCTAGGCCAGGTGACCCGCTT
CGTGGTCGACTTCATGCTGCATCACTGCATTGCCCGGTGGATTGCACAGAGGGGTGGCTGGGTGGCAGCC
CTGAACTTGGGCAATGGTCCCATCCTGAACGTGCTGGTGGTTCTGGGTGTGGTTCTGTTGGGCCAGTTTG
TGGTACGAAGATTCTTCAAATCATGAGAATTCTGCAGTCGACGGTACCGCGGGCCCGGGATCCACCGGAT
CTAGATAACTGATCATAATCAGCCATACCACATTTGTAGAGGTTTTACTTGCTTTAAAAAACCTCCCACA
CCTCCCCCTGAACCTGAAACATAAAATGAATGCAATTGTTGTTGTTAACTTGTTTATTGCAGCTTATAAT
GGTTACAAATAAAGCAATAGCATCACAAATTTCACAAATAAAGCATTTTTTTCACTGCATTCTAGTTGTG
GTTTGTCCAAACTCATCAATGTATCTTAAGGCGTAAATTGTAAGCGTTAATATTTTGTTAAAATTCGCGT
TAAATTTTTGTTAAATCAGCTCATTTTTTAACCAATAGGCCGAAATCGGCAAAATCCCTTATAAATCAAA
AGAATAGACCGAGATAGGGT
[37 nt withheld, positions 2401-2437]
AAAGAACGTGGACTCCAACGTCAAAGG
[49 nt withheld, positions 2465-2513]
T
[91 nt withheld, positions 2515-2605]
G
[124 nt withheld, positions 2607-2730]
CAGGTGGCACTTTTCGGGGAAATGTGCGCGGAACCCCTATTTGTTTATTTTTCTAAATACATTCAAATAT
GTATCCGCTCATGAGACAATAACCCTGATAAATGCTTCAATAATATTGAAAAAGGAAGAGTCCTGAGGCG
GAAAGAACCAGCTGTGGAATGTGTGTCAGTTAGGGTGTGGAAAGTCCCCAGGCTCCCCAGCAGGCAGAAG
TATGCAAAGCATGCATCTCAATTAGTCAGCAACCAGGTGTGGAAAGTCCCCAGGCTCCCCAGCAGGCAGA
AGTATGCAAAGCATGCATCTCAATTAGTCAGCAACCATAGTCCCGCCCCTAACTCCGCCCATCCCGCCCC
TAACTCCGCCCAGTTCCGCCCATTCTCCGCCCCATGGCTGACTAATTTTTTTTATTTATGCAGAGGCCGA
GGCCGCCTCGGCCTCTGAGCTATTCCAGAAGTAGTGAGGAGGCTTTTTTGGAGGCCTAGGCTTTTGCAAA
GATCGATCAAGAGACAGGATGAGGATCGTTTCGCATGATTGAACAAGATGGATTGCACGCAGGTTCTCCG
GCCGCTTGGGTGGAGAGGCTATTCGGCTATGACTGGGCACAACAGACAATCGGCTGCTCTGATGCCGCCG
TGTTCCGGCTGTCAGCGCAGGGGCGCCCGGTTCTTTTTGTCAAGACCGACCTGTCCGGTGCCCTGAATGA
ACTGCAAGACGAGGCAGCGCGGCTATCGTGGCTGGCCACGACGGGCGTTCCTTGCGCAGCTGTGCTCGAC
GTTGTCACTGAAGCGGGAAGGGACTGGCTGCTATTGGGCGAAGTGCCGGGGCAGGATCTCCTGTCATCTC
ACCTTGCTCCTGCCGAGAAAGTATCCATCATGGCTGATGCAATGCGGCGGCTGCATACGCTTGATCCGGC
TACCTGCCCATTCGACCACCAAGCGAAACATCGCATCGAGCGAGCACGTACTCGGATGGAAGCCGGTCTT
GTCGATCAGGATGATCTGGACGAAGAGCATCAGGGGCTCGCGCCAGCCGAACTGTTCGCCAGGCTCAAGG
CGAGCATGCCCGACGGCGAGGATCTCGTCGTGACCCATGGCGATGCCTGCTTGCCGAATATCATGGTGGA
AAATGGCCGCTTTTCTGGATTCATCGACTGTGGCCGGCTGGGTGTGGCGGACCGCTATCAGGACATAGCG
TTGGCTACCCGTGATATTGCTGAAGAGCTTGGCGGCGAATGGGCTGACCGCTTCCTCGTGCTTTACGGTA
TCGCCGCTCCCGATTCGCAGCGCATCGCCTTCTATCGCCTTCTTGACGAGTTCTTCTGAGCGGGACTCTG
GGGTTCGAAATGACCGACCAAGCGACGCCCAACCTGCCATCACGAGATTTCGATTCCACCGCCGCCTTCT
ATGAAAGGTTGGGCTTCGGAATCGTTTTCCGGGACGCCGGCTGGATGATCCTCCAGCGCGGGGATCTCAT
GCTGGAGTTCTTCGCCCACCCTAGGGGGAGGCTAACTGAAACACGGAAGGAGACAATACCGGAAGGAACC
CGCGCTATGACGGCAATAAAAAGACAGAATAAAACGCACGGTGTTGGGTCGTTTGTTCATAAACGCGGGG
TTCGGTCCCAGGGCTGGCACTCTGTCGATACCCCACCGAGACCCCATTGGGGCCAATACGCCCGCGTTTC
TTCCTTTTCCCCACCCCACCCCCCAAGTTCGGGTGAAGGCCCAGGGCTCGCAGCCAACGTCGGGGCGGCA
GGCCCTGCCATAGCCTCAGGTTACTCATATATACTTTAGATTGATTTAAAACTTCATTTTTAATTTAAAA
GGATCTAGGTGAAGATCCTTTTTGATAATCTCATGACCAAAATCCCTTAACGTGAGTTTTCGTTCCACTG
AGCGTCAGACCCCGTAGAAAAGATCAAAGGATCTTCTTGAGATCCTTTTTTTCTGCGCGTAATCTGCTGC
TTGCAAACAAAAAAACCACCGCTACCAGCGGTGGTTTGTTTGCCGGATCAAGAGCTACCAACTCTTTTTC
CGAAGGTAACTGGCTTCAGCAGAGCGCAGATACCAAATACTGTCCTTCTAGTGTAGCCGTAGTTAGGCCA
CCACTTCAAGAACTCTGTAGCACCGCCTACATACCTCGCTCTGCTAATCCTGTTACCAGTGGCTGCTGCC
AGTGGCGATAAGTCGTGTCTTACCGGGTTGGACTCAAGACGATAGTTACCGGATAAGGCGCAGCGGTCGG
GCTGAACGGGGGGTTCGTGCACACAGCCCAGCTTGGAGCGAACGACCTACACCGAACTGAGATACCTACA
GCGTGAGCTATGAGAAAGCGCCACGCTTCCCGAAGGGAGAAAGGCGGACAGGTATCCGGTAAGCGGCAGG
GTCGGAACAGGAGAGCGCACGAGGGAGCTTCCAGGGGGAAACGCCTGGTATCTTTATAGTCCTGTCGGGT
TTCGCCACCTCTGACTTGAGCGTCGATTTTTGTGATGCTCGTCAGGGGGGCGGAGCCTATGGAAAAACGC
CAGCAACGCGGCCTTTTTACGGTTCCTGGCCTTTTGCTGGCCTTTTGCTCACATGTTCTTTCCTGCGTTA
TCCCCTGATTCTGTGGATAACCGTATTACCGCCATGCAT
Features (pLannotate 1.2.2; 16 found; start..end, strand, type, name):
     61..364     +  enhancer       CMV enhancer: human cytomegalovirus immediate early enhancer
    365..568     +  promoter       CMV promoter: human cytomegalovirus (CMV) immediate early promoter
    613..1329    +  CDS            ECFP: ECFP is a basic (constitutively fluorescent) cyan fluorescent protein published in 1996, derived from Aequorea victoria. It has low acid sensitivity.
   1330..1350    +  misc_feature   MCS (fragment): multiple cloning site
   1351..1983    +  CDS            BAK1: BAK_HUMAN - Also known as BAK, BCL2L7, CDN1. Experimental evidence at protein level: Swiss-Prot protein existence level 1. Plays a role in the mitochondrial apoptosic process. Upon arrival of cell death signals, promotes mitochondrial outer membrane (MOM) permeabilization by oligomerizing to form pores within the MOM. This releases apoptogenic factors into the cytosol, including cytochrome c, promoting the activation of caspase 9 which in turn processes and activates the effector caspases. From Homo sapiens (Human).
   1987..2023    +  misc_feature   MCS (fragment): multiple cloning site
   2040..2124    +  CDS            large T antigen (fragment): large T antigen from SV40 (simian virus 40)
   2147..2268    +  polyA_signal   SV40 poly(A) signal: SV40 polyadenylation signal
   2302..2730    -  rep_origin     f1 ori (sequence partly withheld): f1 bacteriophage origin of replication; arrow indicates direction of (+) strand synthesis
   2757..2861    +  promoter       AmpR promoter: bla
   2863..3220    +  promoter       SV40 promoter: SV40 enhancer and early promoter
   3255..4049    +  CDS            NeoR/KanR: aminoglycoside phosphotransferase from Tn5; aph(3')-II (or nptII); confers resistance to neomycin, kanamycin, and G418 (Geneticin®)
   4070..4222    +  CDS            ble (fragment): BLE_KLEPN - Experimental evidence at protein level: Swiss-Prot protein existence level 1. Binding protein with a strong affinity to the bleomycin family of antibiotics. Binds to CL990; an antimitotic-antibiotic compound. From Klebsiella pneumoniae.
   4281..4328    +  polyA_signal   HSV TK poly(A) signal: herpes simplex virus thymidine kinase polyadenylation signal (Cole and Stacy, 1985)
   4419..4435    -  polyA_signal   bGH poly(A) signal (fragment): bovine growth hormone polyadenylation signal
   4657..5245    +  rep_origin     ori: high-copy-number ColE1/pMB1/pBR322/pUC origin of replication
