[The description below was written by a language model from this plasmid's Addgene catalogue record and pLannotate feature annotations shown in this document.]
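Description:
ECFP-Bak is a mammalian expression plasmid built on the Clontech pECFP-C1 backbone, encoding human Bak (BAK1, also called BCL2L7) fused at its N terminus to enhanced cyan fluorescent protein. The roughly 636 bp Bak coding sequence was inserted between the XhoI and EcoRI sites of the multiple cloning site, both of which remain intact, so that it follows the ECFP open reading frame through a short linker derived from the MCS. Transcription of the fusion is driven by the human cytomegalovirus immediate early enhancer and promoter and terminated by the SV40 polyadenylation signal. The annotated full sequence is 5,359 nt, consistent with the backbone plus insert.

The plasmid is propagated in E. coli at high copy through a ColE1/pUC-type origin, and it also carries an f1 phage origin. A single Tn5 aminoglycoside phosphotransferase gene (NeoR/KanR) serves both hosts: a bacterial bla-type promoter placed just upstream of the SV40 enhancer/early promoter allows kanamycin selection in bacteria and G418 selection of stably transfected mammalian cells, with the HSV thymidine kinase poly(A) signal ending that cassette. The short fragments annotated as large T antigen, ble and bGH poly(A) are partial matches within backbone sequence rather than functional elements.

Bak is a pro-apoptotic Bcl-2 family protein that oligomerises to permeabilise the mitochondrial outer membrane, releasing cytochrome c and triggering caspase activation. The cyan tag allows its localisation to be followed by fluorescence microscopy in cells. The associated publication concerns the coalescence of Bax and Bak into mitochondria-associated clusters during apoptosis.
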