Addgene plasmid #31501: ECFP-Bak
Depositing lab: Richard Youle. Depositing organization: National Institute of Neurological Disorders and Strokes (NINDS). Publication: Bax and Bak coalesce into novel mitochondria-associated clusters during apoptosis. Nechushtan A, Smith CL, Lamensdorf I, Yoon SH, Youle RJ. J Cell Biol. 2001 Jun 11. 153(6):1265-76. 10.1083/jcb.153.6.1265 PubMed 11402069.
Backbone
  Vector backbone: pECFP-C1
  Backbone manufacturer: Clontech
  Backbone size w/o insert (bp): 4731
  Vector type: Mammalian Expression
  Selectable markers: Neomycin (select with G418)
Growth in bacteria
  Bacterial resistance: Kanamycin, 50 μg/mL
  Growth temperature: 37°C
  Growth strain: DH5alpha
  Copy number: High Copy
Gene/Insert
  Gene/Insert name: human Bak (alt names: BCL2-antagonist/killer 1; BCL2L7; BAK1)
  Species: H. sapiens (human)
  Insert size (bp): 636
  GenBank ID: NM_001188
  Entrez Gene: BAK1 (a.k.a. BAK, BAK-LIKE, BCL2L7, CDN1)
  Promoter: CMV
  Tag / fusion protein: ECFP (N terminal on backbone)
  Cloning method: Restriction Enzyme; 5′ cloning site Xho I (not destroyed); 3′ cloning site EcoR I (not destroyed)
  Sequencing primers: 5′ AGAAGCGCGATCACATGG; 3′ CTACAAATGTGGTATGGCTG
Terms and licenses: Academic/Nonprofit Terms; Industry Terms: Not Available to Industry
How to cite: ECFP-Bak was a gift from Richard Youle (Addgene plasmid # 31501 ; http://n2t.net/addgene:31501 ; RRID:Addgene_31501)
