>Addgene plasmid #31501 | ECFP-Bak | addgene partial sequence | sequence record 38308 | EGFP-C 5'-CATGGTCCTGCTGGAGTTCGTG-3'
CTGTACAAGTCCGGACTCAGATCTCGAGCTATGGCTTCGGGGCAAGGCCCAGGTCCTCCCAGGCAGGAGT
GCGGAGAGCCTGCCCTGCCCTCTGCTTCTGAGGAGCAGGTAGCCCAGGACACAGAGGAGGTTTTCCGCAG
CTACGTTTTTTACCGCCATCAGCAGGAACAGGAGGCTGAAGGGGTGGCTGCCCCTGCCGACCCAGAGATG
GTCACCTTACCTCTGCAACCTAGCAGCACCATGGGGCAGGTGGGACGGCAGCTCGCCATCATCGGGGACG
ACATCAACCGACGCTATGACTCAGAGTTCCAGACCATGTTGCAGCACCTGCAGCCCACGGCAGAGAATGC
CTATGAGTACTTCACCAAGATTGCCACCAGCCTGTTTGAGAGTGGCATCAATTGGGGCCGTGTGGTGGCT
CTTCTGGGCTTCGGCTACCGTCTGGCCCTACACGTCTACCAGCATGGCCTGACTGGCTTCCTAGGCCAGG
TGACCCGCTTCGTGGTCGACTTCATGCTGCATCACTGCATTGCCCGGTGGATTGCACAGAGGGGTGGCTG
GGTGGCAGCCCTGAACTTGGGCAATGGTCCCATCCTGAACGTGCTGGTGGTTCTGGGTGTGGTTCTGTTG
GGCCAGTTTGTGGTACGAAGATTCTTCAAATCATGAGAATTCTGCAGTCGACGGTACCGCGGGCCCGGGA
TCCACCGGATCTAGATAACTGATCATAATCAGCCATACCACATTTGTAGAGGTTTTACTTGCTTTAAAAA
ACCTCCCACACCTCCCCCTGAACCTGAAACATAAAATGAATGCAATTGTTGTTGTTAACTTGTTTATTGC
AGCTTATAATGGTTACAAATAAAGCAATAGCATCAC
