>Addgene plasmid #31501 | ECFP-Bak | addgene partial sequence | sequence record 38309 | CMV-F 5'-CGCAAATGGGCGGTAGGCGTG-3'
GAGCTGGTTTAGTGAACCGTCAGATCCGCTAGCGCTACCGGTCGCCACCATGGTGAGCAAGGGCGAGGAG
CTGTTCACCGGGGTGGTGCCCATCCTGGTCGAGCTGGACGGCGACGTAAACGGCCACAAGTTCAGCGTGT
CCGGCGAGGGCGAGGGCGATGCCACCTACGGCAAGCTGACCCTGAAGTTCATCTGCACCACCGGCAAGCT
GCCCGTGCCCTGGCCCACCCTCGTGACCACCCTGACCTGGGGCGTGCAGTGCTTCAGCCGCTACCCCGAC
CACATGAAGCAGCACGACTTCTTCAAGTCCGCCATGCCCGAAGGCTACGTCCAGGAGCGCACCATCTTCT
TCAAGGACGACGGCAACTACAAGACCCGCGCCGAGGTGAAGTTCGAGGGCGACACCCTGGTGAACCGCAT
CGAGCTGAAGGGCATCGACTTCAAGGAGGACGGCAACATCCTGGGGCACAAGCTGGAGTACAACTACATC
AGCCACAACGTCTATATCACCGCCGACAAGCAGAAGAACGGCATCAAGGCCAACTTCAAGATCCGCCACA
ACATCGAGGACGGCAGCGTGCAGCTCGCCGACCACTACCAGCAGAACACCCCCATCGGCGACGGCCCCGT
GCTGCTGCCCGACAACCACTACCTGAGCACCCAGTCCGCCCTGAGCAAAGACCCCAACGAGAAGCGCGAT
CACATGGTCCTGCTGGAGTTCGTGACCGCCGCCGGGATCACTCTCGGCATGGACGAGCTGTACAAGTCCG
GACTCAGATCTCGAGCTATGGCTTCGGGGCAAGGCCCAGGTCCTCCCAGGCAGGAGTGC
